>Addgene plasmid #156659 | pD649-HAsp-VSIG2-Fc(DAPA)-AviTag-6xHis | depositor full sequence | sequence record 302427 | Full Sequence
TTTCAATATTATTGAAGCATTTATCAGGGTTATTGTCTCATGAGCGGATACATATTTGAATGTATTTAGA
AAAATAAACAAATAGGGGTCAGTGTTACAACCAATTAACCAATTCTGAACATTATCGCGAGCCCATTTAT
ACCTGAATATGGCTCATAACACCCCTTGCTCATGACCAAAATCCCTTAACGTGAGTTACGCGCGCGTCGT
TCCACTGAGCGTCAGACCCCGTAGAAAAGATCAAAGGATCTTCTTGAGATCCTTTTTTTCTGCGCGTAAT
CTGCTGCTTGCAAACAAAAAAACCACCGCTACCAGCGGTGGTTTGTTTGCCGGATCAAGAGCTACCAACT
CTTTTTCCGAAGGTAACTGGCTTCAGCAGAGCGCAGATACCAAATACTGTTCTTCTAGTGTAGCCGTAGT
TAGCCCACCACTTCAAGAACTCTGTAGCACCGCCTACATACCTCGCTCTGCTAATCCTGTTACCAGTGGC
TGCTGCCAGTGGCGATAAGTCGTGTCTTACCGGGTTGGACTCAAGACGATAGTTACCGGATAAGGCGCAG
CGGTCGGGCTGAACGGGGGGTTCGTGCACACAGCCCAGCTTGGAGCGAACGACCTACACCGAACTGAGAT
ACCTACAGCGTGAGCTATGAGAAAGCGCCACGCTTCCCGAAGGGAGAAAGGCGGACAGGTATCCGGTAAG
CGGCAGGGTCGGAACAGGAGAGCGCACGAGGGAGCTTCCAGGGGGAAACGCCTGGTATCTTTATAGTCCT
GTCGGGTTTCGCCACCTCTGACTTGAGCGTCGATTTTTGTGATGCTCGTCAGGGGGGCGGAGCCTATGGA
AAAACGCCAGCAACGCGGCCTTTTTACGGTTCCTGGCCTTTTGCTGGCCTTTTGCTCACATGTTCTTTCC
TGCGTTATCCCCTGATTCTGTGGATAACCGTATTACCGCCTTTGAGTGAGCTGATACCGCTCGCCGCAGC
CGAACGACCGAGCGCAGCGAGTCAGTGAGCGAGGAAGCGGAAGGCGAGAGTAGGGAACTGCCAGGCATCA
AACTAAGCAGAAGGCCCCTGACGGATGGCCTTTTTGCGTTTCTACAAACTCTTTCTGTGTTGTAAAACGA
CGGCCAGTCTTAAGCTCGGGCCCCCTGGGCGGTTCTGATAACGAGTAATCGTTAATCCGCAAATAACGTA
AAAACCCGCTTCGGCGGGTTTTTTTATGGGGGGAGTTTAGGGAAAGAGCATTTGTCAGAATATTTAAGGG
CGCCTGTCACTTTGCTTGATATATGAGAATTATTTAACCTTATAAATGAGAAAAAAGCAACGCACTTTAA
ATAAGATACGTTGCTTTTTCGATTGATGAACACCTATAATTAAACTATTCATCTATTATTTATGATTTTT
TGTATATACAATATTTCTAGTTTGTTAAAGAGAATTAAGAAAATAAATCTCGAAAATAATAAAGGGAAAA
TCAGTTTTTGATATCAAAATTATACATGTCAACGATAATACAAAATATAATACAAACTATAAGATGTTAT
CAGTATTTATTATCATTTAGAATAAATTTTGTGTCGCCCTTAATTGTGAGCGGATAACAATTACGAGCTT
CATGCACAGTGGCGTTGACTCAATATTGGCCATTAGCCATATTATTCATTGGTTATATAGCATAAATCAA
TATTGGCTATTGGCCATTGCATACGTTGTATCTATATCATAATATGTACATTTATATTGGCTCATGTCCA
ATATGACCGCCATGTTGGCATTGATTATTGACTAGTTATTAATAGTAATCAATTACGGGGTCATTAGTTC
ATAGCCCATATATGGAGTTCCGCGTTACATAACTTACGGTAAATGGCCCGCCTGGCTGACCGCCCAACGA
CCCCCGCCCATTGACGTCAATAATGACGTATGTTCCCATAGTAACGCCAATAGGGACTTTCCATTGACGT
CAATGGGTGGAGTATTTACGGTAAACTGCCCACTTGGCAGTACATCAAGTGTATCATATGCCAAGTACGC
CCCCTATTGACGTCAATGACGGTAAATGGCCCGCCTGGCATTATGCCCAGTACATGACCTTATGGGACTT
TCCTACTTGGCAGTACATCTACGTATTAGTCATCGCTATTACCATGGTGATGCGGTTTTGGCAGTACATC
AATGGGCGTGGATAGCGGTTTGACTCACGGGGATTTCCAAGTCTCCACCCCATTGACGTCAATGGGAGTT
TGTTTTGGCACCAAAATCAACGGGACTTTCCAAAATGTCGTAACAACTCCGCCCCATTGACGCAAATGGG
CGGTAGGCGTGTACGGTGGGAGGTCTATATAAGCAGAGCTCGTTTAGTGAACCGTCAGATCGCCTGGAGA
CGCCATCCACGCTGTTTTGACCTCCATAGAAGACACCGGGACCGATCCAGCCTCCGCGGCCGGGAACGGT
GCATTGGAACGCGGATTCCCCGTGCCAAGAGTGACGTAAGTACCGCCTATAGAGTCTATAGGCCCACCCC
CTTGGCTTCGTTAGAACGCGGCTACAATTAATACATAACCTTATGTATCATACACATACGATTTAGGTGA
CACTATAGAATAACATCCACTTTGCCTTTCTCTCCACAGGTGTCCACTCCCAGGTCCAACTGCACCTCGG
TTCTATCGAAAACGCGCCTGCTAGCGCCACCATGAAGACCATCATTGCCCTGAGCTACATCTTCTGCCTG
GTGTTCGCTGCGGCCGCCGTTGAAGTGAAAGTGCCTACAGAGCCTCTGAGCACCCCTCTGGGAAAGACAG
CCGAGCTGACCTGTACCTACAGCACAAGCGTGGGCGATAGCTTTGCCCTGGAATGGTCTTTCGTGCAGCC
CGGCAAGCCTATCAGCGAGTCTCACCCTATCCTGTACTTCACCAACGGCCATCTGTACCCCACCGGCAGC
AAGAGCAAAAGAGTGTCCCTGCTGCAGAACCCTCCTACAGTGGGAGTTGCCACACTGAAGCTGACCGACG
TGCACCCTAGCGATACCGGCACATACCTGTGCCAAGTGAACAACCCTCCTGACTTCTACACCAATGGCCT
GGGCCTGATCAACCTGACAGTGCTGGTGCCTCCTAGCAACCCTCTGTGTAGCCAGAGCGGCCAGACATCT
GTTGGAGGCTCTACAGCCCTGAGATGCTCTAGCTCTGAAGGCGCCCCTAAGCCTGTGTACAATTGGGTCC
GACTGGGCACATTCCCCACACCTTCTCCAGGCAGCATGGTGCAGGATGAAGTGTCTGGCCAGCTGATCCT
GACCAATCTGAGCCTGACCAGCAGCGGCACCTATAGATGTGTGGCCACCAATCAGATGGGCAGCGCCAGC
TGTGAACTGACCCTGTCTGTGACAGAGCCTAGCCAGGGAAGAGTGGCTGGCGCGCCGGGCGGCGACAAGA
CCCACACCTGCCCCCCCTGCCCAGCTCCAGAACTGCTGGGAGGGCCTTCCGTGTTCCTGTTCCCCCCCAA
GCCCAAGGACACCCTGATGATCAGCAGGACCCCCGAGGTGACCTGCGTGGTGGTGGCCGTGTCCCACGAG
GACCCAGAGGTGAAGTTCAACTGGTACGTGGACGGCGTGGAGGTGCACAACGCCAAGACCAAGCCCAGAG
AGGAGCAGTACAACAGCACCTACAGGGTGGTGTCCGTGCTGACCGTGCTGCACCAGGACTGGCTGAACGG
CAAAGAATACAAGTGCAAAGTCTCCAACAAGGCCCTGGCTGCCCCAATCGAAAAGACAATCAGCAAGGCC
AAGGGCCAGCCACGGGAGCCCCAGGTGTACACCCTGCCCCCCAGCCGGGAGGAGATGACCAAGAACCAGG
TGTCCCTGACCTGTCTGGTGAAGGGCTTCTACCCCAGCGATATCGCCGTGGAGTGGGAGAGCAACGGCCA
GCCCGAGAACAACTACAAGACCACCCCCCCAGTGCTGGACAGCGACGGCAGCTTCTTCCTGTACAGCAAG
CTGACCGTGGACAAGTCCAGGTGGCAGCAGGGCAACGTGTTCAGCTGCAGCGTGATGCACGAGGCCCTGC
ACAACCACTACACCCAGAAGTCCCTGAGCCTGAGCCCCGGCGGCAGCGGTCTTAATGATATTTTCGAGGC
TCAGAAGATTGAGTGGCATGAACACCACCACCATCACCACTAAGGCCGGCCTGTAGTCACTGGCACAACG
CGTTACCCGGTAAGCCAATCGGGTATACACGGTCGTCATACTGCAGACAGGGTTCTTCTACTTTGCAAGA
TAGTCTTGAGTAGTAAAATAAATAGATAGAGAAAATCAGCCTCGACTGTGCCTTCTAGTTGCCAGCCATC
TGTTGTTTGCCCCTCCCCCGTGCCTTCCTTGACCCTGGAAGGTGCCACTCCCACTGTCCTTTCCTAATAA
AATGAGGAAATTGCATCACAACACTCAACCCTATCTCGGTCTATTCTTTTGATTTATAAGGGATTTTGCC
GATTTCGGCCTATTGGTTAAAAAATGAGCTGATTTAACAAAAATTTAACGCGAATTAATTCTGTGGAATG
TGTGTCAGTTAGGGTGTGGAAAGTCCCCAGGCTCCCCAGCAGGCAGAAGTATGCAAAGCATGCATCTCAA
TTAGTCAGCAACCAGGTGTGGAAAGTCCCCAGGCTCCCCAGCAGGCAGAAGTATGCAAAGCATGCATCTC
AATTAGTCAGCAACCATAGTCCCGCCCCTAACTCCGCCCATCCCGCCCCTAACTCCGCCCAGTTCCGCCC
ATTCTCCGCCCCATGGCTGACTAATTTTTTTTATTTATGCAGAGGCCGAGGCCGCCTCTGCCTCTGAGCT
ATTCCAGAAGTAGTGAGGAGGCTTTTTTGGAGGCCTAGGCTTTTGCAAAAAGCTCCCGGGAGCTTGTATA
TCCATTTTCGGATCTGATCAGCACGTGTTGACAATTAATCATCGGCATAGTATATCGGCATAGTATAATA
CGACAAGGTGAGGAACTAAACCATGACCGAGTACAAGCCCACGGTGCGCCTCGCCACCCGCGACGACGTC
CCCAGGGCCGTACGCACCCTCGCCGCCGCGTTCGCCGACTACCCCGCCACGCGCCACACCGTCGATCCGG
ACCGCCACATCGAGCGGGTCACCGAGCTGCAAGAACTCTTCCTCACGCGCGTCGGGCTCGACATCGGCAA
GGTGTGGGTCGCGGACGACGGCGCCGCGGTGGCGGTCTGGACCACGCCGGAGAGCGTCGAAGCGGGGGCG
GTGTTCGCCGAGATCGGCCCGCGCATGGCCGAGTTGAGCGGTTCCCGGCTGGCCGCGCAGCAACAGATGG
AAGGCCTCCTGGCGCCGCACCGGCCCAAGGAGCCCGCGTGGTTCCTGGCCACCGTCGGCGTCTCGCCCGA
CCACCAGGGCAAGGGTCTGGGCAGCGCCGTCGTGCTCCCCGGAGTGGAGGCGGCCGAGCGCGCCGGGGTG
CCCGCCTTCCTGGAGACATCCGCGCCCCGCAACCTCCCCTTCTACGAGCGGCTCGGCTTCACCGTCACCG
CCGACGTCGAGGTGCCCGAAGGACCGCGCACCTGGTGCATGACCCGCAAGCCCGGTGCCTGACACGTGCT
ACGAGATTTCGATTCCACCGCCGCCTTCTATGAAAGGTTGGGCTTCGGAATCGTTTTCCGGGACGCCGGC
TGGATGATCCTCCAGCGCGGGGATCTCATGCTGGAGTTCTTCGCCCACCCCAACTTGTTTATTGCAGCTT
ATAATGGTTACAAATAAAGCAATAGCATCACAAATTTCACAAATAAAGCATTTTTTTCACTGCATTCTAG
TTGTGGTTTGTCCAAACTCATCAATGTATCTTATCATGTCTGTATACCGTCGACCTCTAGCTAGAGCTTG
GCGTAATCATGGTCATTACCAATGCTTAATCAGTGAGGCACCTATCTCAGCGATCTGTCTATTTCGTTCA
TCCATAGTTGCCTGACTCCCCGTCGTGTAGATAACTACGATACGGGAGGGCTTACCATCTGGCCCCAGCG
CTGCGATGATACCGCGAGAACCACGCTCACCGGCTCCGGATTTATCAGCAATAAACCAGCCAGCCGGAAG
GGCCGAGCGCAGAAGTGGTCCTGCAACTTTATCCGCCTCCATCCAGTCTATTAATTGTTGCCGGGAAGCT
AGAGTAAGTAGTTCGCCAGTTAATAGTTTGCGCAACGTTGTTGCCATCGCTACAGGCATCGTGGTGTCAC
GCTCGTCGTTTGGTATGGCTTCATTCAGCTCCGGTTCCCAACGATCAAGGCGAGTTACATGATCCCCCAT
GTTGTGCAAAAAAGCGGTTAGCTCCTTCGGTCCTCCGATCGTTGTCAGAAGTAAGTTGGCCGCAGTGTTA
TCACTCATGGTTATGGCAGCACTGCATAATTCTCTTACTGTCATGCCATCCGTAAGATGCTTTTCTGTGA
CTGGTGAGTACTCAACCAAGTCATTCTGAGAATAGTGTATGCGGCGACCGAGTTGCTCTTGCCCGGCGTC
AATACGGGATAATACCGCGCCACATAGCAGAACTTTAAAAGTGCTCATCATTGGAAAACGTTCTTCGGGG
CGAAAACTCTCAAGGATCTTACCGCTGTTGAGATCCAGTTCGATGTAACCCACTCGTGCACCCAACTGAT
CTTCAGCATCTTTTACTTTCACCAGCGTTTCTGGGTGAGCAAAAACAGGAAGGCAAAATGCCGCAAAAAA
GGGAATAAGGGCGACACGGAAATGTTGAATACTCATATTCTTCCTT
Features (pLannotate 1.2.2; 20 found; start..end, strand, type, name):
    119..143     -  CDS            KanR (fragment): aminoglycoside phosphotransferase; aph(3')-Ia; confers resistance to kanamycin
    254..842     +  rep_origin     ori: high-copy-number ColE1/pMB1/pBR322/pUC origin of replication
   1067..1084    +  terminator     rrnB T2 terminator (fragment): transcription terminator T2 from the E. coli rrnB gene
   1109..1128    -  CDS            lacZα (fragment): LacZα fragment of β-galactosidase; lacZ fragment
   1584..1600    +  protein_bind   lac operator: The lac repressor binds to the lac operator to inhibit transcription in E. coli. This inhibition can be relieved by adding lactose or isopropyl-β-D-thiogalactopyranoside (IPTG). lac repressor encoded by lacI
   1843..2146    +  enhancer       CMV enhancer: human cytomegalovirus immediate early enhancer
   2147..2350    +  promoter       CMV promoter: human cytomegalovirus (CMV) immediate early promoter
   2486..2529    +  intron         CMV intron (fragment): modified intron A from human cytomegalovirus
   2581..2599    +  promoter       SP6 promoter: promoter for bacteriophage SP6 RNA polymerase
   2603..2640    +  CDS            IgH signal sequence (fragment): signal sequence from the mouse immunoglobulin heavy chain variable region
   2791..4101    +  CDS            IGG1_HUMAN: Experimental evidence at protein level: Swiss-Prot protein existence level 1. Immunoglobulins, also known as antibodies, are membrane-bound or secreted glycoproteins produced by B lymphocytes. In the recognition phase of humoral immunity, the membrane-bound immunoglobulins serve as receptors which, upon binding of a specific antigen, trigger the clonal expansion and differentiation of B lymphocytes into immunoglobulins- secreting plasma cells. Secreted immunoglobulins mediate the effector phase of humoral immunity, which results in the elimination of bound antigens (PubMed:22158414, PubMed:201
   4316..4427    +  polyA_signal   bGH poly(A) signal: bovine growth hormone polyadenylation signal
   4428..4536    +  rep_origin     f1 ori (fragment): f1 bacteriophage origin of replication; arrow indicates direction of (+) strand synthesis
   4550..4879    +  promoter       SV40 promoter: SV40 enhancer and early promoter
   4927..4974    +  promoter       EM7 promoter: synthetic bacterial promoter&nbsp
   4993..5592    +  CDS            PuroR (fragment): puromycin N-acetyltransferase; pac from Streptomyces; confers resistance to puromycin
   5602..5727    +  CDS            ble (fragment): BLE_KLEPN - Experimental evidence at protein level: Swiss-Prot protein existence level 1. Binding protein with a strong affinity to the bleomycin family of antibiotics. Binds to CL990; an antimitotic-antibiotic compound. From Klebsiella pneumoniae.
   5722..5843    +  polyA_signal   SV40 poly(A) signal: SV40 polyadenylation signal
   5896..6756    -  CDS            AmpR: β-lactamase; bla; confers resistance to ampicillin, carbenicillin, and related antibiotics
   6759..89      -  promoter       AmpR promoter (fragment) (across the origin): bla
