[The description below was written by a language model from this plasmid's Addgene catalogue record and pLannotate feature annotations shown in this document.]
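Description:
pD649-HAsp-VSIG2-Fc(DAPA)-AviTag-6xHis is a mammalian expression plasmid built on the pD649 backbone for producing the extracellular domain of human VSIG2, an immunoglobulin-superfamily cell-surface protein, as a secreted Fc fusion. It is propagated in E. coli as a high-copy plasmid through a ColE1/pUC-type origin and selected with ampicillin via a β-lactamase gene. The annotated sequence (about 6.8 kb, consistent with the stated backbone plus a 660 bp insert) also carries an SV40 early promoter/EM7 promoter cassette driving a puromycin N-acetyltransferase gene followed by an SV40 poly(A) signal, which could allow selection in mammalian cells, although the record does not describe such use. Short fragments annotated as KanR, lacZα, ble and f1 ori appear to be backbone remnants rather than functional elements.

Expression is driven by the CMV immediate-early enhancer and promoter, followed by a fragment of CMV intron A and an SP6 promoter lying just upstream of the coding region. The open reading frame begins with a secretion signal, named HAsp in the plasmid title and partially matched by the annotation software to an immunoglobulin heavy-chain leader. The VSIG2 ectodomain, cloned between retained NotI and AscI sites, is then fused at its C terminus to a human IgG1 Fc. The Fc carries the D265A and P329A (DAPA) substitutions, which are generally used to reduce Fc effector binding. After the Fc come an AviTag for site-specific enzymatic biotinylation and a 6xHis tag for metal-affinity purification, and the transcript ends at a bGH poly(A) signal. The plasmid belongs to a collection made for a human IgSF cell-surface protein interaction screen. The depositor notes that some members of this collection may carry an IS4-like transposase insertion upstream of the CMV promoter, but none is annotated in this feature table.
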