Addgene plasmid #156659: pD649-HAsp-VSIG2-Fc(DAPA)-AviTag-6xHis
Purpose: Mammalian expression of cell-surface protein extracellular domain fused to Fc(DAPA)-Avi-6xHis. Protein is secreted from cells.
Depositing lab: Chris Garcia. Depositing organization: Stanford University. Publication: A Human IgSF Cell-Surface Interactome Reveals a Complex Network of Protein-Protein Interactions. Wojtowicz WM, Vielmetter J, Fernandes RA, Siepe DH, Eastman CL, Chisholm GB, Cox S, Klock H, Anderson PW, Rue SM, Miller JJ, Glaser SM, Bragstad ML, Vance J, Lam AW, Lesley SA, Zinn K, Garcia KC. Cell. 2020 Aug 20;182(4):1027-1043.e17. doi: 10.1016/j.cell.2020.07.025. PubMed 32822567.
Backbone
  Vector backbone: pD649
  Backbone size w/o insert (bp): 6106
  Vector type: Mammalian Expression
Growth in bacteria
  Bacterial resistance: Ampicillin, 100 μg/mL
  Growth temperature: 37°C
  Growth strain: DH5alpha
  Copy number: High Copy
Gene/Insert
  Gene/Insert name: VSIG2
  Species: H. sapiens (human)
  Insert size (bp): 660
  Mutation: Fc region of human IgG contains D265A and P329A mutations (DAPA)
  Entrez Gene: VSIG2 (a.k.a. 2210413P10Rik, CTH, CTXL)
  Promoter: CMV/SP6
  Tag / fusion protein: Fc(DAPA)-AviTag-6xHis (C terminal on backbone)
  Cloning method: Restriction Enzyme; 5′ cloning site GCGGCCGC (not destroyed); 3′ cloning site GGCGCGCC (not destroyed)
  Sequencing primers: 5′ ATTTAGGTGACACTATAG; 3′ CACGTACCAGTTGAACTTCACC
Resource information
  A portion of this plasmid was derived from a plasmid made by: synthesis by ThermoFisher
Terms and licenses: Academic/Nonprofit Terms; Industry Terms: Not Available to Industry
Depositor comments: Some plasmids in this collection may have an IS4-like element ISVsa5 family transposase upstream of the CMV promoter.
How to cite: pD649-HAsp-VSIG2-Fc(DAPA)-AviTag-6xHis was a gift from Chris Garcia (Addgene plasmid # 156659 ; http://n2t.net/addgene:156659 ; RRID:Addgene_156659)
