>Addgene plasmid #156659 | pD649-HAsp-VSIG2-Fc(DAPA)-AviTag-6xHis | depositor partial sequence | sequence record 302428 | insert (extracellular domain)
GTTGAAGTGAAAGTGCCTACAGAGCCTCTGAGCACCCCTCTGGGAAAGACAGCCGAGCTGACCTGTACCT
ACAGCACAAGCGTGGGCGATAGCTTTGCCCTGGAATGGTCTTTCGTGCAGCCCGGCAAGCCTATCAGCGA
GTCTCACCCTATCCTGTACTTCACCAACGGCCATCTGTACCCCACCGGCAGCAAGAGCAAAAGAGTGTCC
CTGCTGCAGAACCCTCCTACAGTGGGAGTTGCCACACTGAAGCTGACCGACGTGCACCCTAGCGATACCG
GCACATACCTGTGCCAAGTGAACAACCCTCCTGACTTCTACACCAATGGCCTGGGCCTGATCAACCTGAC
AGTGCTGGTGCCTCCTAGCAACCCTCTGTGTAGCCAGAGCGGCCAGACATCTGTTGGAGGCTCTACAGCC
CTGAGATGCTCTAGCTCTGAAGGCGCCCCTAAGCCTGTGTACAATTGGGTCCGACTGGGCACATTCCCCA
CACCTTCTCCAGGCAGCATGGTGCAGGATGAAGTGTCTGGCCAGCTGATCCTGACCAATCTGAGCCTGAC
CAGCAGCGGCACCTATAGATGTGTGGCCACCAATCAGATGGGCAGCGCCAGCTGTGAACTGACCCTGTCT
GTGACAGAGCCTAGCCAGGGAAGAGTGGCT
